Addgene plasmid #143906: TFORF1021
Purpose: Lentiviral vector for overexpressing transcription factor ORFs with unique 24-bp barcodes. Barcodes facilitate identification of transcription factors in pooled screens.
Depositing lab: Feng Zhang. Depositing organization: Broad Institute. Publication: A transcription factor atlas of directed differentiation. Joung J, Ma S, Tay T, Geiger-Schuller KR, Kirchgatterer PC, Verdine VK, Guo B, Arias-Garcia MA, Allen WE, Singh A, Kuksenko O, Abudayyeh OO, Gootenberg JS, Fu Z, Macrae RK, Buenrostro JD, Regev A, Zhang F. Cell. 2023 Jan 5;186(1):209-229.e26. doi: 10.1016/j.cell.2022.11.026. PubMed 36608654.
Backbone
  Vector backbone: pLX_TRC317
  Backbone manufacturer: Broad Institute Genetic Perturbation Platform
  Backbone size w/o insert (bp): 8264
  Vector type: Mammalian Expression, Lentiviral
  Selectable markers: Puromycin
Growth in bacteria
  Bacterial resistance: Ampicillin, 100 μg/mL
  Growth temperature: 37°C
  Growth strain: NEB Stable
  Copy number: High Copy
Gene/Insert
  Gene/Insert name: ZXDC
  Species: H. sapiens (human)
  Insert size (bp): 2234
  Entrez Gene: ZXDC (a.k.a. ZXDL, FLJ13861, FLJ36477, FLJ37830, MGC11349, DKFZp547N024)
  Promoter: EF1a
  Cloning method: Unknown
  Sequencing primers: 5′ GGGTGGAGACTGAAGTTAGGCCAG; 3′ CACATAGCGTAAAAGGAGCAACATAG
Terms and licenses: Academic/Nonprofit Terms; Industry Terms: Not Available to Industry
Depositor comments: NM_001040653,ENST00000336332 . The transcription factor ORF portion of this plasmid was synthesized by Genewiz. Please test multiple small colonies in case of plasmid recombination. To make this collection available in a timely manner, a portion of this collection was not fully sequenced by Addgene. If an Addgene verified full plasmid sequence is not available, please contact us prior to placing an order to request the full sequence.
How to cite: TFORF1021 was a gift from Feng Zhang (Addgene plasmid # 143906 ; http://n2t.net/addgene:143906 ; RRID:Addgene_143906)
