[The description below was written by a language model from this plasmid's Addgene catalogue record and pLannotate feature annotations shown in this document.]
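Description:
TFORF1021 is a lentiviral mammalian expression plasmid built on the pLX_TRC317 backbone, carrying the human transcription factor ZXDC as an open reading frame for overexpression. It belongs to a barcoded transcription factor ORF collection in which each construct carries a unique 24-bp barcode, so that the factor delivered to a cell can be identified in pooled screens. In bacteria the plasmid is maintained through a high-copy ColE1/pUC-type origin and selected with ampicillin via the bla gene. An f1 origin and remnants of a lac/lacZα cloning region flanked by T7 and T3 promoters are also present in the backbone. The depositor notes a risk of recombination during propagation, as is common for LTR-containing plasmids.

The transfer cassette has a third-generation layout. An RSV promoter drives a truncated HIV-1 5' LTR, followed by the Ψ packaging signal with a gag fragment, the RRE for Rev-dependent export of the genomic RNA, a cPPT/CTS element, and a self-inactivating ΔU3 3' LTR followed by an SV40 polyadenylation signal. Within the provirus, an SV40 early promoter/origin region sits upstream of the puromycin N-acetyltransferase gene, allowing selection of transduced mammalian cells. Downstream, the EF-1α promoter drives constitutive expression of the ZXDC coding sequence, which Swiss-Prot describes as cooperating with CIITA to promote MHC class I and II gene transcription. A WPRE after the ORF enhances transcript expression. The barcode is not annotated in the feature table. A short U6 promoter-like fragment detected between the ORF and the WPRE is not explained by the record. The sequenced 10,498-nt record matches the stated backbone and insert sizes.
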