Features (pLannotate 1.2.2; 31 found; start..end, strand, type, name):
      5..231     +  promoter       RSV promoter: Rous sarcoma virus enhancer/promoter
    232..412     +  LTR            5' LTR (truncated): truncated 5' long terminal repeat (LTR) from HIV-1
    459..584     +  misc_feature   HIV-1 Ψ: packaging signal of human immunodeficiency virus type 1
    568..931     +  CDS            HIV-1 gag (fragment): gag protein from human immunodeficiency virus 1; gag
   1077..1310    +  misc_feature   RRE: The Rev response element (RRE) of HIV-1 allows for Rev-dependent mRNA export from the nucleus to the cytoplasm.
   1687..1713    +  CDS            Rev (fragment): human immunodeficiency virus 1 (HIV-1) Rev protein; rev; enhances nuclear export of unspliced and incompletely spliced viral mRNAs
   1720..1743    +  promoter       SV40 promoter (fragment): SV40 early promoter
   1744..1815    +  promoter       SV40 promoter (fragment): SV40 enhancer and early promoter
   1839..1974    +  rep_origin     SV40 ori: SV40 origin of replication
   2020..2616    +  CDS            PuroR (fragment): puromycin N-acetyltransferase; pac from Streptomyces; confers resistance to puromycin
   2665..2782    +  misc_feature   cPPT/CTS: central polypurine tract and central termination sequence of HIV-1
   2847..2913    +  CDS            small t antigen (fragment): SV40 (simian virus 40) small t antigen
   2920..4098    +  promoter       EF-1α promoter: strong constitutive promoter for human elongation factor EF-1α
   4115..6241    +  CDS            ZXDC (fragment): ZXDC_HUMAN - Also known as ZXDL. Experimental evidence at protein level: Swiss-Prot protein existence level 1. Cooperates with CIITA to promote transcription of MHC class I and MHC class II genes. From Homo sapiens (Human).
   6260..6313    +  promoter       U6 promoter (fragment): RNA polymerase III promoter for human U6 snRNA
   6355..6943    +  misc_feature   WPRE: woodchuck hepatitis virus posttranscriptional regulatory element
   6994..7013    +  misc_feature   cPPT/CTS (fragment): central polypurine tract and central termination sequence of HIV-1
   7015..7248    +  LTR            3' LTR (ΔU3): self-inactivating 3' long terminal repeat (LTR) from HIV-1
   7326..7447    +  polyA_signal   SV40 poly(A) signal: SV40 polyadenylation signal
   7487..7622    +  rep_origin     SV40 ori: SV40 origin of replication
   7643..7661    -  promoter       T7 promoter: promoter for bacteriophage T7 RNA polymerase
   7669..7824    +  CDS            lacZα (fragment): LacZα fragment of β-galactosidase; lacZ fragment
   7829..8257    +  rep_origin     f1 ori (sequence partly withheld): f1 bacteriophage origin of replication; arrow indicates direction of (+) strand synthesis
   8310..8414    +  promoter       AmpR promoter: bla
   8415..9275    +  CDS            AmpR: β-lactamase; bla; confers resistance to ampicillin, carbenicillin, and related antibiotics
   9446..10034   +  rep_origin     ori: high-copy-number ColE1/pMB1/pBR322/pUC origin of replication
  10217..10309   +  CDS            lacI (fragment): lac repressor; lacI; The lac repressor binds to the lac operator to inhibit transcription in E. coli. This inhibition can be relieved by adding lactose or isopropyl-β-D-thiogalactopyranoside (IPTG).
  10322..10343   +  protein_bind   CAP binding site: CAP binding activates transcription in the presence of cAMP. E. coli catabolite activator protein
  10358..10388   +  promoter       lac promoter: promoter for the E. coli lac operon
  10396..10412   +  protein_bind   lac operator: The lac repressor binds to the lac operator to inhibit transcription in E. coli. This inhibition can be relieved by adding lactose or isopropyl-β-D-thiogalactopyranoside (IPTG). lac repressor encoded by lacI
  10457..10475   +  promoter       T3 promoter: promoter for bacteriophage T3 RNA polymerase
>Addgene plasmid #143906 | TFORF1021 | addgene full sequence | sequence record 404572 | Addgene NGS Result
TTAATGTAGTCTTATGCAATACTCTTGTAGTCTTGCAACATGGTAACGATGAGTTAGCAACATGCCTTAC
AAGGAGAGAAAAAGCACCGTGCATGCCGATTGGTGGAAGTAAGGTGGTACGATCGTGCCTTATTAGGAAG
GCAACAGACGGGTCTGACATGGATTGGACGAACCACTGAATTGCCGCATTGCAGAGATATTGTATTTAAG
TGCCTAGCTCGATACATAAACGGGTCTCTCTGGTTAGACCAGATCTGAGCCTGGGAGCTCTCTGGCTAAC
TAGGGAACCCACTGCTTAAGCCTCAATAAAGCTTGCCTTGAGTGCTTCAAGTAGTGTGTGCCCGTCTGTT
GTGTGACTCTGGTAACTAGAGATCCCTCAGACCCTTTTAGTCAGTGTGGAAAATCTCTAGCAGTGGCGCC
CGAACAGGGACTTGAAAGCGAAAGGGAAACCAGAGGAGCTCTCTCGACGCAGGACTCGGCTTGCTGAAGC
GCGCACGGCAAGAGGCGAGGGGCGGCGACTGGTGAGTACGCCAAAAATTTTGACTAGCGGAGGCTAGAAG
GAGAGAGATGGGTGCGAGAGCGTCAGTATTAAGCGGGGGAGAATTAGATCGCGATGGGAAAAAATTCGGT
TAAGGCCAGGGGGAAAGAAAAAATATAAATTAAAACATATAGTATGGGCAAGCAGGGAGCTAGAACGATT
CGCAGTTAATCCTGGCCTGTTAGAAACATCAGAAGGCTGTAGACAAATACTGGGACAGCTACAACCATCC
CTTCAGACAGGATCAGAAGAACTTAGATCATTATATAATACAGTAGCAACCCTCTATTGTGTGCATCAAA
GGATAGAGATAAAAGACACCAAGGAAGCTTTAGACAAGATAGAGGAAGAGCAAAACAAAAGTAAGACCAC
CGCACAGCAAGCGGCCGCTGATCTTCAGACCTGGAGGAGGAGATATGAGGGACAATTGGAGAAGTGAATT
ATATAAATATAAAGTAGTAAAAATTGAACCATTAGGAGTAGCACCCACCAAGGCAAAGAGAAGAGTGGTG
CAGAGAGAAAAAAGAGCAGTGGGAATAGGAGCTTTGTTCCTTGGGTTCTTGGGAGCAGCAGGAAGCACTA
TGGGCGCAGCGTCAATGACGCTGACGGTACAGGCCAGACAATTATTGTCTGGTATAGTGCAGCAGCAGAA
CAATTTGCTGAGGGCTATTGAGGCGCAACAGCATCTGTTGCAACTCACAGTCTGGGGCATCAAGCAGCTC
CAGGCAAGAATCCTGGCTGTGGAAAGATACCTAAAGGATCAACAGCTCCTGGGGATTTGGGGTTGCTCTG
GAAAACTCATTTGCACCACTGCTGTGCCTTGGAATGCTAGTTGGAGTAATAAATCTCTGGAACAGATTTG
GAATCACACGACCTGGATGGAGTGGGACAGAGAAATTAACAATTACACAAGCTTAATACACTCCTTAATT
GAAGAATCGCAAAACCAGCAAGAAAAGAATGAACAAGAATTATTGGAATTAGATAAATGGGCAAGTTTGT
GGAATTGGTTTAACATAACAAATTGGCTGTGGTATATAAAATTATTCATAATGATAGTAGGAGGCTTGGT
AGGTTTAAGAATAGTTTTTGCTGTACTTTCTATAGTGAATAGAGTTAGGCAGGGATATTCACCATTATCG
TTTCAGACCCACCTCCCAACCCCGAGGGGACCCATGCATTGCATCTCAATTAGTCAGCAACCAGGTGTGG
AAAGTCCCCAGGCTCCCCAGCAGGCAGAAGTATGCAAAGCATGCGTCTCAATTAGTCAGCAACCATAGTC
CCGCCCCTAACTCCGCCCATCCCGCCCCTAACTCCGCCCAGTTCCGCCCATTCTCCGCCCCATGGCTGAC
TAATTTTTTTTATTTATGCAGAGGCCGAGGCCGCCTCGGCCTCTGAGCTATTCCAGAAGTAGTGAGGAGG
CTTTTTTGGAGGCCTAGGCTTTTGCAAAAAGCTTTCTAGAGGTACCACCGGAGCTTACCATGACCGAGTA
CAAGCCCACGGTGCGCCTCGCCACCCGCGACGACGTCCCCAGGGCCGTACGCACCCTCGCCGCCGCGTTC
GCCGACTACCCCGCCACGCGCCACACCGTCGATCCGGACCGCCACATCGAGCGGGTCACCGAGCTGCAAG
AACTCTTCCTCACGCGCGTCGGGCTCGACATCGGCAAGGTGTGGGTCGCGGACGACGGCGCCGCCGTGGC
GGTCTGGACCACGCCGGAGAGCGTCGAAGCGGGGGCGGTGTTCGCCGAGATCGGCCCGCGCATGGCCGAG
TTGAGCGGTTCCCGGCTGGCCGCGCAGCAACAGATGGAAGGCCTCCTGGCGCCGCACCGGCCCAAGGAGC
CCGCGTGGTTCCTGGCCACCGTCGGCGTCTCGCCCGACCACCAGGGCAAGGGTCTGGGCAGCGCCGTCGT
GCTCCCCGGAGTGGAGGCGGCCGAGCGCGCCGGGGTGCCCGCCTTCCTGGAGACCTCCGCGCCCCGCAAC
CTCCCCTTCTACGAGCGGCTCGGCTTCACCGTCACCGCCGACGTCGAGGTGCCCGAAGGACCGCGCACCT
GGTGCATGACCCGCAAGCCCGGTGCCAGTTAACGAATTCTAGATCTTGAGACAAATGGCAGTATTCATCC
ACAATTTTAAAAGAAAAGGGGGGATTGGGGGGTACAGTGCAGGGGAAAGAATAGTAGACATAATAGCAAC
AGACATACAAACTAAAGAATTACAAAAACAAATTACAAAAATTCAAAATTTTCGGGTTTATTACAGGGAC
AGCAGAGATCCACTTTGGCGCCGGCTCGAGGCCTGCAGGTGCAAAGATGGATAAAGTTTTAAACAGAGAG
GAATCTTTGCAGCTAATGGACCTTCTAGGTCTTGAAAGGAGTGGGAATTGGCTCCGGTGCCCGTCAGTGG
GCAGAGCGCACATCGCCCACAGTCCCCGAGAAGTTGGGGGGAGGGGTCGGCAATTGAACCGGTGCCTAGA
GAAGGTGGCGCGGGGTAAACTGGGAAAGTGATGTCGTGTACTGGCTCCGCCTTTTTCCCGAGGGTGGGGG
AGAACCGTATATAAGTGCAGTAGTCGCCGTGAACGTTCTTTTTCGCAACGGGTTTGCCGCCAGAACACAG
GTAAGTGCCGTGTGTGGTTCCCGCGGGCCTGGCCTCTTTACGGGTTATGGCCCTTGCGTGCCTTGAATTA
CTTCCACCTGGCTGCAGTACGTGATTCTTGATCCCGAGCTTCGGGTTGGAAGTGGGTGGGAGAGTTCGAG
GCCTTGCGCTTAAGGAGCCCCTTCGCCTCGTGCTTGAGTTGAGGCCTGGCCTGGGCGCTGGGGCCGCCGC
GTGCGAATCTGGTGGCACCTTCGCGCCTGTCTCGCTGCTTTCGATAAGTCTCTAGCCATTTAAAATTTTT
GATGACCTGCTGCGACGCTTTTTTTCTGGCAAGATAGTCTTGTAAATGCGGGCCAAGATCTGCACACTGG
TATTTCGGTTTTTGGGGCCGCGGGCGGCGACGGGGCCCGTGCGTCCCAGCGCACATGTTCGGCGAGGCGG
GGCCTGCGAGCGCGGCCACCGAGAATCGGACGGGGGTAGTCTCAAGCTGGCCGGCCTGCTCTGGTGCCTG
GCCTCGCGCCGCCGTGTATCGCCCCGCCCTGGGCGGCAAGGCTGGCCCGGTCGGCACCAGTTGCGTGAGC
GGAAAGATGGCCGCTTCCCGGCCCTGCTGCAGGGAGCTCAAAATGGAGGACGCGGCGCTCGGGAGAGCGG
GCGGGTGAGTCACCCACACAAAGGAAAAGGGCCTTTCCGTCCTCAGCCGTCGCTTCATGTGACTCCACGG
AGTACCGGGCGCCGTCCAGGCACCTCGATTAGTTCTCGAGCTTTTGGAGTACGTCGTCTTTAGGTTGGGG
GGAGGGGTTTTATGCGATGGAGTTTCCCCACACTGAGTGGGTGGAGACTGAAGTTAGGCCAGCTTGGCAC
TTGATGTAATTCTCCTTGGAATTTGCCCTTTTTGAGTTTGGATCTTGGTTCATTCTCAAGCCTCAGACAG
TGGTTCAAAGTTTTTTTCTTCCATTTCAGGTGTCGTGAGGCTAGCACCGCCACCATGGACCTCCCGGCGC
TGCTCCCCGCCCCGACTGCGCGCGGAGGGCAACATGGCGGCGGCCCCGGCCCGCTCCGCCGAGCCCCAGC
GCCGCTCGGCGCGAGCCCCGCGCGCCGCCGCCTGCTACTGGTGCGGGGCCCTGAAGATGGCGGGCCCGGG
GCGCGGCCCGGGGAGGCCTCCGGGCCAAGCCCGCCGCCCGCCGAGGACGACAGCGACGGCGACTCTTTCT
TGGTGCTGCTGGAAGTGCCGCACGGCGGCGCTGCCGCCGAGGCTGCCGGATCACAGGAGGCCGAGCCTGG
CTCCCGTGTCAACCTGGCGAGCCGCCCCGAGCAGGGCCCCAGCGGCCCGGCCGCCCCCCCCGGCCCTGGC
GTAGCCCCGGCGGGCGCCGTCACCATCAGCAGCCAGGACCTGCTGGTGCGTCTCGACCGCGGCGTCCTCG
CGCTGTCTGCGCCGCCCGGCCCCGCAACCGCGGGCGCCGCCGCTCCCCGCCGCGCGCCCCAGGCCTCCGG
CCCCAGCACGCCCGGCTACCGCTGCCCCGAGCCGCAGTGCGCGCTGGCCTTCGCCAAGAAGCACCAGCTC
AAGGTGCACCTGCTCACGCACGGCGGCGGTCAGGGCCGGCGGCCCTTCAAGTGCCCACTGGAGGGCTGTG
GTTGGGCCTTCACAACGTCCTACAAGCTCAAGCGGCACCTGCAGTCGCACGACAAGCTGCGGCCCTTCGG
CTGTCCAGTGGGCGGCTGTGGCAAGAAGTTCACTACGGTCTATAACCTCAAGGCGCACATGAAGGGCCAC
GAGCAGGAGAGCCTGTTCAAGTGCGAGGTGTGCGCCGAGCGCTTCCCCACGCACGCCAAGCTCAGCTCCC
ACCAGCGCAGCCACTTCGAGCCCGAGCGCCCTTACAAGTGTGACTTTCCCGGCTGTGAGAAGACATTTAT
CACAGTGAGTGCCCTGTTTTCCCATAACCGAGCCCACTTCAGGGAACAAGAGCTCTTTTCCTGCTCCTTT
CCTGGGTGCAGCAAGCAGTATGATAAAGCCTGTCGGCTGAAAATTCACCTGCGGAGCCATACAGGTGAAA
GACCATTTATTTGTGACTCTGACAGCTGTGGCTGGACCTTCACCAGCATGTCCAAACTTCTAAGGCACAG
AAGGAAACATGACGATGACCGGAGGTTTACCTGCCCTGTCGAGGGCTGTGGGAAATCATTCACCAGAGCA
GAGCATCTGAAAGGCCACAGCATAACCCACCTAGGCACAAAGCCGTTCGAGTGTCCTGTGGAAGGATGTT
GCGCGAGGTTCTCCGCTCGTAGCAGTCTGTACATTCACTCTAAGAAACACGTGCAGGATGTGGGTGCTCC
GAAAAGCCGTTGCCCAGTTTCTACCTGCAACAGACTCTTCACCTCCAAGCACAGCATGAAGGCGCACATG
GTCAGACAGCACAGCCGGCGCCAAGATCTCTTACCTCAGCTAGAAGCTCCGAGTTCTCTTACTCCCAGCA
GTGAACTCAGCAGCCCAGGCCAAAGTGAGCTCACTAACATGGATCTTGCTGCACTCTTCTCTGACACACC
TGCCAATGCTAGTGGTTCTGCAGGTGGGTCGGATGAGGCTCTGAACTCCGGAATCCTGACTATTGACGTC
ACTTCTGTGAGCTCCTCTCTGGGAGGGAACCTCCCTGCTAATAATAGCTCCCTAGGGCCGATGGAACCCC
TGGTCCTGGTGGCCCACAGTGATATTCCCCCAAGCCTGGACAGCCCTCTGGTTCTCGGGACAGCAGCCAC
GGTTCTGCAGCAGGGCAGCTTCAGTGTGGATGACGTGCAGACTGTGAGTGCAGGAGCATTAGGCTGTCTG
GTGGCTCTGCCCATGAAGAACTTGAGTGACGACCCACTGGCTTTGACCTCCAATAGTAACTTAGCAGCAC
ATATCACCACACCGACCTCTTCGAGCACCCCCCGAGAAAATGCCAGTGTCCCGGAACTGCTGGCTCCAAT
CAAGGTGGAGCCGGACTCGCCTTCTCGCCCAGGAGCAGTTGGGCAGCAGGAAGGAAGCCATGGGCTGCCC
CAGTCCACGTTGCCCAGTCCAGCAGAGCAGCACGGTGCCCAGGACACAGAGCTCAGTGCAGGCACTGGCA
ACTTCTATTTGGTATAGTAATGAACTAGTCCGTAACTTGAAAGTATTTCGATTTCTTGGCTTTATATATC
TTGTGGAAAGGACGACGCTTGCTCACATCGGAAGAACCTACGCGTTAAGTCGACAATCAACCTCTGGATT
ACAAAATTTGTGAAAGATTGACTGGTATTCTTAACTATGTTGCTCCTTTTACGCTATGTGGATACGCTGC
TTTAATGCCTTTGTATCATGCTATTGCTTCCCGTATGGCTTTCATTTTCTCCTCCTTGTATAAATCCTGG
TTGCTGTCTCTTTATGAGGAGTTGTGGCCCGTTGTCAGGCAACGTGGCGTGGTGTGCACTGTGTTTGCTG
ACGCAACCCCCACTGGTTGGGGCATTGCCACCACCTGTCAGCTCCTTTCCGGGACTTTCGCTTTCCCCCT
CCCTATTGCCACGGCGGAACTCATCGCCGCCTGCCTTGCCCGCTGCTGGACAGGGGCTCGGCTGTTGGGC
ACTGACAATTCCGTGGTGTTGTCGGGGAAATCATCGTCCTTTCCTTGGCTGCTCGCCTGTGTTGCCACCT
GGATTCTGCGCGGGACGTCCTTCTGCTACGTCCCTTCGGCCCTCAATCCAGCGGACCTTCCTTCCCGCGG
CCTGCTGCCGGCTCTGCGGCCTCTTCCGCGTCTTCGCCTTCGCCCTCAGACGAGTCGGATCTCCCTTTGG
GCCGCCTCCCCGCGTCGACTTTAAGACCAATGACTTACAAGGCAGCTGTAGATCTTAGCCACTTTTTAAA
AGAAAAGGGGGGACTGGAAGGGCTAATTCACTCCCAACGAAGACAAGATCTGCTTTTTGCTTGTACTGGG
TCTCTCTGGTTAGACCAGATCTGAGCCTGGGAGCTCTCTGGCTAACTAGGGAACCCACTGCTTAAGCCTC
AATAAAGCTTGCCTTGAGTGCTTCAAGTAGTGTGTGCCCGTCTGTTGTGTGACTCTGGTAACTAGAGATC
CCTCAGACCCTTTTAGTCAGTGTGGAAAATCTCTAGCAGTACGTATAGTAGTTCATGTCATCTTATTATT
CAGTATTTATAACTTGCAAAGAAATGAATATCAGAGAGTGAGAGGAACTTGTTTATTGCAGCTTATAATG
GTTACAAATAAAGCAATAGCATCACAAATTTCACAAATAAAGCATTTTTTTCACTGCATTCTAGTTGTGG
TTTGTCCAAACTCATCAATGTATCTTATCATGTCTGGCTCTAGCTATCCCGCCCCTAACTCCGCCCATCC
CGCCCCTAACTCCGCCCAGTTCCGCCCATTCTCCGCCCCATGGCTGACTAATTTTTTTTATTTATGCAGA
GGCCGAGGCCGCCTCGGCCTCTGAGCTATTCCAGAAGTAGTGAGGAGGCTTTTTTGGAGGCCTAGGGACG
TACCCAATTCGCCCTATAGTGAGTCGTATTACGCGCGCTCACTGGCCGTCGTTTTACAACGTCGTGACTG
GGAAAACCCTGGCGTTACCCAACTTAATCGCCTTGCAGCACATCCCCCTTTCGCCAGCTGGCGTAATAGC
GAAGAGGCCCGCACCGATCGCCCTTCCCAACAGTTGCGCAGCCTGAATGGCGAATGGG
[124 nt withheld, positions 7829-7952]
C
[91 nt withheld, positions 7954-8044]
A
[49 nt withheld, positions 8046-8094]
CCTTTGACGTTGGAGTCCACGTTCTTT
[37 nt withheld, positions 8122-8158]
ACCCTATCTCGGTCTATTCTTTTGATTTATAAGGGATTTTGCCGATTTCGGCCTATTGGTTAAAAAATGA
GCTGATTTAACAAAAATTTAACGCGAATTTTAACAAAATATTAACGCTTACAATTTAGGTGGCACTTTTC
GGGGAAATGTGCGCGGAACCCCTATTTGTTTATTTTTCTAAATACATTCAAATATGTATCCGCTCATGAG
ACAATAACCCTGATAAATGCTTCAATAATATTGAAAAAGGAAGAGTATGAGTATTCAACATTTCCGTGTC
GCCCTTATTCCCTTTTTTGCGGCATTTTGCCTTCCTGTTTTTGCTCACCCAGAAACGCTGGTGAAAGTAA
AAGATGCTGAAGATCAGTTGGGTGCACGAGTGGGTTACATCGAACTGGATCTCAACAGCGGTAAGATCCT
TGAGAGTTTTCGCCCCGAAGAACGTTTTCCAATGATGAGCACTTTTAAAGTTCTGCTATGTGGCGCGGTA
TTATCCCGTATTGACGCCGGGCAAGAGCAACTCGGTCGCCGCATACACTATTCTCAGAATGACTTGGTTG
AGTACTCACCAGTCACAGAAAAGCATCTTACGGATGGCATGACAGTAAGAGAATTATGCAGTGCTGCCAT
AACCATGAGTGATAACACTGCGGCCAACTTACTTCTGACAACGATCGGAGGACCGAAGGAGCTAACCGCT
TTTTTGCACAACATGGGGGATCATGTAACTCGCCTTGATCGTTGGGAACCGGAGCTGAATGAAGCCATAC
CAAACGACGAGCGTGACACCACGATGCCTGTAGCAATGGCAACAACGTTGCGCAAACTATTAACTGGCGA
ACTACTTACTCTAGCTTCCCGGCAACAATTAATAGACTGGATGGAGGCGGATAAAGTTGCAGGACCACTT
CTGCGCTCGGCCCTTCCGGCTGGCTGGTTTATTGCTGATAAATCTGGAGCCGGTGAGCGTGGGTCTCGCG
GTATCATTGCAGCACTGGGGCCAGATGGTAAGCCCTCCCGTATCGTAGTTATCTACACGACGGGGAGTCA
GGCAACTATGGATGAACGAAATAGACAGATCGCTGAGATAGGTGCCTCACTGATTAAGCATTGGTAACTG
TCAGACCAAGTTTACTCATATATACTTTAGATTGATTTAAAACTTCATTTTTAATTTAAAAGGATCTAGG
TGAAGATCCTTTTTGATAATCTCATGACCAAAATCCCTTAACGTGAGTTTTCGTTCCACTGAGCGTCAGA
CCCCGTAGAAAAGATCAAAGGATCTTCTTGAGATCCTTTTTTTCTGCGCGTAATCTGCTGCTTGCAAACA
AAAAAACCACCGCTACCAGCGGTGGTTTGTTTGCCGGATCAAGAGCTACCAACTCTTTTTCCGAAGGTAA
CTGGCTTCAGCAGAGCGCAGATACCAAATACTGTTCTTCTAGTGTAGCCGTAGTTAGGCCACCACTTCAA
GAACTCTGTAGCACCGCCTACATACCTCGCTCTGCTAATCCTGTTACCAGTGGCTGCTGCCAGTGGCGAT
AAGTCGTGTCTTACCGGGTTGGACTCAAGACGATAGTTACCGGATAAGGCGCAGCGGTCGGGCTGAACGG
GGGGTTCGTGCACACAGCCCAGCTTGGAGCGAACGACCTACACCGAACTGAGATACCTACAGCGTGAGCT
ATGAGAAAGCGCCACGCTTCCCGAAGGGAGAAAGGCGGACAGGTATCCGGTAAGCGGCAGGGTCGGAACA
GGAGAGCGCACGAGGGAGCTTCCAGGGGGAAACGCCTGGTATCTTTATAGTCCTGTCGGGTTTCGCCACC
TCTGACTTGAGCGTCGATTTTTGTGATGCTCGTCAGGGGGGCGGAGCCTATGGAAAAACGCCAGCAACGC
GGCCTTTTTACGGTTCCTGGCCTTTTGCTGGCCTTTTGCTCACATGTTCTTTCCTGCGTTATCCCCTGAT
TCTGTGGATAACCGTATTACCGCCTTTGAGTGAGCTGATACCGCTCGCCGCAGCCGAACGACCGAGCGCA
GCGAGTCAGTGAGCGAGGAAGCGGAAGAGCGCCCAATACGCAAACCGCCTCTCCCCGCGCGTTGGCCGAT
TCATTAATGCAGCTGGCACGACAGGTTTCCCGACTGGAAAGCGGGCAGTGAGCGCAACGCAATTAATGTG
AGTTAGCTCACTCATTAGGCACCCCAGGCTTTACACTTTATGCTTCCGGCTCGTATGTTGTGTGGAATTG
TGAGCGGATAACAATTTCACACAGGAAACAGCTATGACCATGATTACGCCAAGCGCGCAATTAACCCTCA
CTAAAGGGAACAAAAGCTGGAGCTGCAAGC
