>Addgene plasmid #143906 | TFORF1021 | depositor partial sequence | sequence record 283845 | Insert
ACCGCCACCATGGACCTCCCGGCGCTGCTCCCCGCCCCGACTGCGCGCGGAGGGCAACATGGCGGCGGCC
CCGGCCCGCTCCGCCGAGCCCCAGCGCCGCTCGGCGCGAGCCCCGCGCGCCGCCGCCTGCTACTGGTGCG
GGGCCCTGAAGATGGCGGGCCCGGGGCGCGGCCCGGGGAGGCCTCCGGGCCAAGCCCGCCGCCCGCCGAG
GACGACAGCGACGGCGACTCTTTCTTGGTGCTGCTGGAAGTGCCGCACGGCGGCGCTGCCGCCGAGGCTG
CCGGATCACAGGAGGCCGAGCCTGGCTCCCGTGTCAACCTGGCGAGCCGCCCCGAGCAGGGCCCCAGCGG
CCCGGCCGCCCCCCCCGGCCCTGGCGTAGCCCCGGCGGGCGCCGTCACCATCAGCAGCCAGGACCTGCTG
GTGCGTCTCGACCGCGGCGTCCTCGCGCTGTCTGCGCCGCCCGGCCCCGCAACCGCGGGCGCCGCCGCTC
CCCGCCGCGCGCCCCAGGCCTCCGGCCCCAGCACGCCCGGCTACCGCTGCCCCGAGCCGCAGTGCGCGCT
GGCCTTCGCCAAGAAGCACCAGCTCAAGGTGCACCTGCTCACGCACGGCGGCGGTCAGGGCCGGCGGCCC
TTCAAGTGCCCACTGGAGGGCTGTGGTTGGGCCTTCACAACGTCCTACAAGCTCAAGCGGCACCTGCAGT
CGCACGACAAGCTGCGGCCCTTCGGCTGTCCAGTGGGCGGCTGTGGCAAGAAGTTCACTACGGTCTATAA
CCTCAAGGCGCACATGAAGGGCCACGAGCAGGAGAGCCTGTTCAAGTGCGAGGTGTGCGCCGAGCGCTTC
CCCACGCACGCCAAGCTCAGCTCCCACCAGCGCAGCCACTTCGAGCCCGAGCGCCCTTACAAGTGTGACT
TTCCCGGCTGTGAGAAGACATTTATCACAGTGAGTGCCCTGTTTTCCCATAACCGAGCCCACTTCAGGGA
ACAAGAGCTCTTTTCCTGCTCCTTTCCTGGGTGCAGCAAGCAGTATGATAAAGCCTGTCGGCTGAAAATT
CACCTGCGGAGCCATACAGGTGAAAGACCATTTATTTGTGACTCTGACAGCTGTGGCTGGACCTTCACCA
GCATGTCCAAACTTCTAAGGCACAGAAGGAAACATGACGATGACCGGAGGTTTACCTGCCCTGTCGAGGG
CTGTGGGAAATCATTCACCAGAGCAGAGCATCTGAAAGGCCACAGCATAACCCACCTAGGCACAAAGCCG
TTCGAGTGTCCTGTGGAAGGATGTTGCGCGAGGTTCTCCGCTCGTAGCAGTCTGTACATTCACTCTAAGA
AACACGTGCAGGATGTGGGTGCTCCGAAAAGCCGTTGCCCAGTTTCTACCTGCAACAGACTCTTCACCTC
CAAGCACAGCATGAAGGCGCACATGGTCAGACAGCACAGCCGGCGCCAAGATCTCTTACCTCAGCTAGAA
GCTCCGAGTTCTCTTACTCCCAGCAGTGAACTCAGCAGCCCAGGCCAAAGTGAGCTCACTAACATGGATC
TTGCTGCACTCTTCTCTGACACACCTGCCAATGCTAGTGGTTCTGCAGGTGGGTCGGATGAGGCTCTGAA
CTCCGGAATCCTGACTATTGACGTCACTTCTGTGAGCTCCTCTCTGGGAGGGAACCTCCCTGCTAATAAT
AGCTCCCTAGGGCCGATGGAACCCCTGGTCCTGGTGGCCCACAGTGATATTCCCCCAAGCCTGGACAGCC
CTCTGGTTCTCGGGACAGCAGCCACGGTTCTGCAGCAGGGCAGCTTCAGTGTGGATGACGTGCAGACTGT
GAGTGCAGGAGCATTAGGCTGTCTGGTGGCTCTGCCCATGAAGAACTTGAGTGACGACCCACTGGCTTTG
ACCTCCAATAGTAACTTAGCAGCACATATCACCACACCGACCTCTTCGAGCACCCCCCGAGAAAATGCCA
GTGTCCCGGAACTGCTGGCTCCAATCAAGGTGGAGCCGGACTCGCCTTCTCGCCCAGGAGCAGTTGGGCA
GCAGGAAGGAAGCCATGGGCTGCCCCAGTCCACGTTGCCCAGTCCAGCAGAGCAGCACGGTGCCCAGGAC
ACAGAGCTCAGTGCAGGCACTGGCAACTTCTATTTGGTATAGTAATGAACTAGTCCGTAACTTGAAAGTA
TTTCGATTTCTTGGCTTTATATATCTTGTGGAAAGGACGACGCTTGCTCACATCGGAAGAACCT
