>Addgene plasmid #143906 | TFORF1021 | depositor partial sequence | sequence record 283846 | Barcode
CGCTTGCTCACATCGGAAGAACCT
